>Addgene plasmid #69042 | pLKO-RFP-IKZF1-sh3 | addgene full sequence | sequence record 194846 | Addgene NGS Result
TTTTTACGGTTCCTGGCCTTTTGCTGGCCTTTTGCTCACATGTTCTTTCCTGCGTTATCCCCTGATTCTG
TGGATAACCGTATTACCGCCTTTGAGTGAGCTGATACCGCTCGCCGCAGCCGAACGACCGAGCGCAGCGA
GTCAGTGAGCGAGGAAGCGGAAGAGCGCCCAATACGCAAACCGCCTCTCCCCGCGCGTTGGCCGATTCAT
TAATGCAGCTGGCACGACAGGTTTCCCGACTGGAAAGCGGGCAGTGAGCGCAACGCAATTAATGTGAGTT
AGCTCACTCATTAGGCACCCCAGGCTTTACACTTTATGCTTCCGGCTCGTATGTTGTGTGGAATTGTGAG
CGGATAACAATTTCACACAGGAAACAGCTATGACCATGATTACGCCAAGCGCGCAATTAACCCTCACTAA
AGGGAACAAAAGCTGGAGCTGCAAGCTTAATGTAGTCTTATGCAATACTCTTGTAGTCTTGCAACATGGT
AACGATGAGTTAGCAACATGCCTTACAAGGAGAGAAAAAGCACCGTGCATGCCGATTGGTGGAAGTAAGG
TGGTACGATCGTGCCTTATTAGGAAGGCAACAGACGGGTCTGACATGGATTGGACGAACCACTGAATTGC
CGCATTGCAGAGATATTGTATTTAAGTGCCTAGCTCGATACATAAACGGGTCTCTCTGGTTAGACCAGAT
CTGAGCCTGGGAGCTCTCTGGCTAACTAGGGAACCCACTGCTTAAGCCTCAATAAAGCTTGCCTTGAGTG
CTTCAAGTAGTGTGTGCCCGTCTGTTGTGTGACTCTGGTAACTAGAGATCCCTCAGACCCTTTTAGTCAG
TGTGGAAAATCTCTAGCAGTGGCGCCCGAACAGGGACTTGAAAGCGAAAGGGAAACCAGAGGAGCTCTCT
CGACGCAGGACTCGGCTTGCTGAAGCGCGCACGGCAAGAGGCGAGGGGCGGCGACTGGTGAGTACGCCAA
AAATTTTGACTAGCGGAGGCTAGAAGGAGAGAGATGGGTGCGAGAGCGTCAGTATTAAGCGGGGGAGAAT
TAGATCGCGATGGGAAAAAATTCGGTTAAGGCCAGGGGGAAAGAAAAAATATAAATTAAAACATATAGTA
TGGGCAAGCAGGGAGCTAGAACGATTCGCAGTTAATCCTGGCCTGTTAGAAACATCAGAAGGCTGTAGAC
AAATACTGGGACAGCTACAACCATCCCTTCAGACAGGATCAGAAGAACTTAGATCATTATATAATACAGT
AGCAACCCTCTATTGTGTGCATCAAAGGATAGAGATAAAAGACACCAAGGAAGCTTTAGACAAGATAGAG
GAAGAGCAAAACAAAAGTAAGACCACCGCACAGCAAGCGGCCGCTGATCTTCAGACCTGGAGGAGGAGAT
ATGAGGGACAATTGGAGAAGTGAATTATATAAATATAAAGTAGTAAAAATTGAACCATTAGGAGTAGCAC
CCACCAAGGCAAAGAGAAGAGTGGTGCAGAGAGAAAAAAGAGCAGTGGGAATAGGAGCTTTGTTCCTTGG
GTTCTTGGGAGCAGCAGGAAGCACTATGGGCGCAGCGTCAATGACGCTGACGGTACAGGCCAGACAATTA
TTGTCTGGTATAGTGCAGCAGCAGAACAATTTGCTGAGGGCTATTGAGGCGCAACAGCATCTGTTGCAAC
TCACAGTCTGGGGCATCAAGCAGCTCCAGGCAAGAATCCTGGCTGTGGAAAGATACCTAAAGGATCAACA
GCTCCTGGGGATTTGGGGTTGCTCTGGAAAACTCATTTGCACCACTGCTGTGCCTTGGAATGCTAGTTGG
AGTAATAAATCTCTGGAACAGATTTGGAATCACACGACCTGGATGGAGTGGGACAGAGAAATTAACAATT
ACACAAGCTTAATACACTCCTTAATTGAAGAATCGCAAAACCAGCAAGAAAAGAATGAACAAGAATTATT
GGAATTAGATAAATGGGCAAGTTTGTGGAATTGGTTTAACATAACAAATTGGCTGTGGTATATAAAATTA
TTCATAATGATAGTAGGAGGCTTGGTAGGTTTAAGAATAGTTTTTGCTGTACTTTCTATAGTGAATAGAG
TTAGGCAGGGATATTCACCATTATCGTTTCAGACCCACCTCCCAACCCCGAGGGGACCCAGAGAGGGCCT
ATTTCCCATGATTCCTTCATATTTGCATATACGATACAAGGCTGTTAGAGAGATAATTAGAATTAATTTG
ACTGTAAACACAAAGATATTAGTACAAAATACGTGACGTAGAAAGTAATAATTTCTTGGGTAGTTTGCAG
TTTTAAAATTATGTTTTAAAATGGACTATCATATGCTTACCGTAACTTGAAAGTATTTCGATTTCTTGGC
TTTATATATCTTGTGGAAAGGACGAGGTACCGGCCGCTTCCACATGAGCTAAAGCTCGAGCTTTAGCTCA
TGTGGAAGCGGTTTTTGAATTCTAGATCTTGAGACAAATGGCAGTATTCATCCACAATTTTAAAAGAAAA
GGGGGGATTGGGGGGTACAGTGCAGGGGAAAGAATAGTAGACATAATAGCAACAGACATACAAACTAAAG
AATTACAAAAACAAATTACAAAAATTCAAAATTTTCGGGTTTATTACAGGGACAGCAGAGATCCACTTTG
GCGCCGGCTCGAGGGGGCCCGGGTTGCGCCTTTTCCAAGGCAGCCCTGGGTTTGCGCAGGGACGCGGCTG
CTCTGGGCGTGGTTCCGGGAAACGCAGCGGCGCCGACCCTGGGTCTCGCACATTCTTCACGTCCGTTCGC
AGCGTCACCCGGATCTTCGCCGCTACCCTTGTGGGCCCCCCGGCGACGCTTCCTGCTCCGCCCCTAAGTC
GGGAAGGTTCCTTGCGGTTCGCGGCGTGCCGGACGTGACAAACGGAAGCCGCACGTCTCACTAGTACCCT
CGCAGACGGACAGCGCCAGGGAGCAATGGCAGCGCGCCGACCGCGATGGGCTGTGGCCAATAGCGGCTGC
TCAGCAGGGCGCGCCGAGAGCAGCGGCCGGGAAGGGGCGGTGCGGGAGGCGGGGTGTGGGGCGGTAGTGT
GGGCCCTGTTCCTGCCCGCGCGGTGTTCCGCATTCTGCAAGCCTCCGGAGCGCACGTCGGCAGTCGGCTC
CCTCGTTGACCGAATCACCGACCTCTCTCCCCAGGGGGATCCGCTAGCATGAGCGAGCTGATCAAGGAGA
ACATGCACATGAAGCTGTACATGGAGGGCACCGTGAACAACCACCACTTCAAGTGCACATCCGAGGGCGA
AGGCAAGCCCTACGAGGGCACCCAGACCATGAAGATCAAGGTGGTCGAGGGCGGCCCTCTCCCCTTCGCC
TTCGACATCCTGGCTACCAGCTTCATGTACGGCAGCAAAGCCTTCATCAACCACACCCAGGGCATCCCCG
ACTTCTTTAAGCAGTCCTTCCCTGAGGGCTTCACATGGGAGAGAATCACCACATACGAAGACGGGGGCGT
GCTGACCGCTACCCAGGACACCAGCTTCCAGAACGGCTGCATCATCTACAACGTCAAGATCAACGGGGTG
AACTTCCCATCCAACGGCCCTGTGATGCAGAAGAAAACACGCGGCTGGGAGGCCAACACCGAGATGCTGT
ACCCCGCTGACGGCGGCCTGAGAGGCCACAGCCAGATGGCCCTGAAGCTCGTGGGCGGGGGCTACCTGCA
CTGCTCCTTCAAGACCACATACAGATCCAAGAAACCCGCTAAGAACCTCAAGATGCCCGGCTTCCACTTC
GTGGACCACAGACTGGAAAGAATCAAGGAGGCCGACAAAGAGACCTACGTCGAGCAGCACGAGATGGCTG
TGGCCAAGTACTGCGACCTCCCTAGCAAACTGGGGCACAGATAAACGCGTTAAGTCGACAATCAACCTCT
GGATTACAAAATTTGTGAAAGATTGACTGGTATTCTTAACTATGTTGCTCCTTTTACGCTATGTGGATAC
GCTGCTTTAATGCCTTTGTATCATGCTATTGCTTCCCGTATGGCTTTCATTTTCTCCTCCTTGTATAAAT
CCTGGTTGCTGTCTCTTTATGAGGAGTTGTGGCCCGTTGTCAGGCAACGTGGCGTGGTGTGCACTGTGTT
TGCTGACGCAACCCCCACTGGTTGGGGCATTGCCACCACCTGTCAGCTCCTTTCCGGGACTTTCGCTTTC
CCCCTCCCTATTGCCACGGCGGAACTCATCGCCGCCTGCCTTGCCCGCTGCTGGACAGGGGCTCGGCTGT
TGGGCACTGACAATTCCGTGGTGTTGTCGGGGAAATCATCGTCCTTTCCTTGGCTGCTCGCCTGTGTTGC
CACCTGGATTCTGCGCGGGACGTCCTTCTGCTACGTCCCTTCGGCCCTCAATCCAGCGGACCTTCCTTCC
CGCGGCCTGCTGCCGGCTCTGCGGCCTCTTCCGCGTCTTCGCCTTCGCCCTCAGACGAGTCGGATCTCCC
TTTGGGCCGCCTCCCCGCGTCGACTTTAAGACCAATGACTTACAAGGCAGCTGTAGATCTTAGCCACTTT
TTAAAAGAAAAGGGGGGACTGGAAGGGCTAATTCACTCCCAACGAAGACAAGATCTGCTTTTTGCTTGTA
CTGGGTCTCTCTGGTTAGACCAGATCTGAGCCTGGGAGCTCTCTGGCTAACTAGGGAACCCACTGCTTAA
GCCTCAATAAAGCTTGCCTTGAGTGCTTCAAGTAGTGTGTGCCCGTCTGTTGTGTGACTCTGGTAACTAG
AGATCCCTCAGACCCTTTTAGTCAGTGTGGAAAATCTCTAGCAGTACGTATAGTAGTTCATGTCATCTTA
TTATTCAGTATTTATAACTTGCAAAGAAATGAATATCAGAGAGTGAGAGGAACTTGTTTATTGCAGCTTA
TAATGGTTACAAATAAAGCAATAGCATCACAAATTTCACAAATAAAGCATTTTTTTCACTGCATTCTAGT
TGTGGTTTGTCCAAACTCATCAATGTATCTTATCATGTCTGGCTCTAGCTATCCCGCCCCTAACTCCGCC
CATCCCGCCCCTAACTCCGCCCAGTTCCGCCCATTCTCCGCCCCATGGCTGACTAATTTTTTTTATTTAT
GCAGAGGCCGAGGCCGCCTCGGCCTCTGAGCTATTCCAGAAGTAGTGAGGAGGCTTTTTTGGAGGCCTAG
GGACGTACCCAATTCGCCCTATAGTGAGTCGTATTACGCGCGCTCACTGGCCGTCGTTTTACAACGTCGT
GACTGGGAAAACCCTGGCGTTACCCAACTTAATCGCCTTGCAGCACATCCCCCTTTCGCCAGCTGGCGTA
ATAGCGAAGAGGCCCGCACCGATCGCCCTTCCCAACAGTTGCGCAGCCTGAATGGCGAATGGG
[124 nt withheld, positions 5384-5507]
C
[91 nt withheld, positions 5509-5599]
A
[49 nt withheld, positions 5601-5649]
CCTTTGACGTTGGAGTCCACGTTCTTT
[37 nt withheld, positions 5677-5713]
ACCCTATCTCGGTCTATTCTTTTGATTTATAAGGGATTTTGCCGATTTCGGCCTATTGGTTAAAAAATGA
GCTGATTTAACAAAAATTTAACGCGAATTTTAACAAAATATTAACGCTTACAATTTAGGTGGCACTTTTC
GGGGAAATGTGCGCGGAACCCCTATTTGTTTATTTTTCTAAATACATTCAAATATGTATCCGCTCATGAG
ACAATAACCCTGATAAATGCTTCAATAATATTGAAAAAGGAAGAGTATGAGTATTCAACATTTCCGTGTC
GCCCTTATTCCCTTTTTTGCGGCATTTTGCCTTCCTGTTTTTGCTCACCCAGAAACGCTGGTGAAAGTAA
AAGATGCTGAAGATCAGTTGGGTGCACGAGTGGGTTACATCGAACTGGATCTCAACAGCGGTAAGATCCT
TGAGAGTTTTCGCCCCGAAGAACGTTTTCCAATGATGAGCACTTTTAAAGTTCTGCTATGTGGCGCGGTA
TTATCCCGTATTGACGCCGGGCAAGAGCAACTCGGTCGCCGCATACACTATTCTCAGAATGACTTGGTTG
AGTACTCACCAGTCACAGAAAAGCATCTTACGGATGGCATGACAGTAAGAGAATTATGCAGTGCTGCCAT
AACCATGAGTGATAACACTGCGGCCAACTTACTTCTGACAACGATCGGAGGACCGAAGGAGCTAACCGCT
TTTTTGCACAACATGGGGGATCATGTAACTCGCCTTGATCGTTGGGAACCGGAGCTGAATGAAGCCATAC
CAAACGACGAGCGTGACACCACGATGCCTGTAGCAATGGCAACAACGTTGCGCAAACTATTAACTGGCGA
ACTACTTACTCTAGCTTCCCGGCAACAATTAATAGACTGGATGGAGGCGGATAAAGTTGCAGGACCACTT
CTGCGCTCGGCCCTTCCGGCTGGCTGGTTTATTGCTGATAAATCTGGAGCCGGTGAGCGTGGGTCTCGCG
GTATCATTGCAGCACTGGGGCCAGATGGTAAGCCCTCCCGTATCGTAGTTATCTACACGACGGGGAGTCA
GGCAACTATGGATGAACGAAATAGACAGATCGCTGAGATAGGTGCCTCACTGATTAAGCATTGGTAACTG
TCAGACCAAGTTTACTCATATATACTTTAGATTGATTTAAAACTTCATTTTTAATTTAAAAGGATCTAGG
TGAAGATCCTTTTTGATAATCTCATGACCAAAATCCCTTAACGTGAGTTTTCGTTCCACTGAGCGTCAGA
CCCCGTAGAAAAGATCAAAGGATCTTCTTGAGATCCTTTTTTTCTGCGCGTAATCTGCTGCTTGCAAACA
AAAAAACCACCGCTACCAGCGGTGGTTTGTTTGCCGGATCAAGAGCTACCAACTCTTTTTCCGAAGGTAA
CTGGCTTCAGCAGAGCGCAGATACCAAATACTGTTCTTCTAGTGTAGCCGTAGTTAGGCCACCACTTCAA
GAACTCTGTAGCACCGCCTACATACCTCGCTCTGCTAATCCTGTTACCAGTGGCTGCTGCCAGTGGCGAT
AAGTCGTGTCTTACCGGGTTGGACTCAAGACGATAGTTACCGGATAAGGCGCAGCGGTCGGGCTGAACGG
GGGGTTCGTGCACACAGCCCAGCTTGGAGCGAACGACCTACACCGAACTGAGATACCTACAGCGTGAGCT
ATGAGAAAGCGCCACGCTTCCCGAAGGGAGAAAGGCGGACAGGTATCCGGTAAGCGGCAGGGTCGGAACA
GGAGAGCGCACGAGGGAGCTTCCAGGGGGAAACGCCTGGTATCTTTATAGTCCTGTCGGGTTTCGCCACC
TCTGACTTGAGCGTCGATTTTTGTGATGCTCGTCAGGGGGGCGGAGCCTATGGAAAAACGCCAGCAACGC
GGCC
Features (pLannotate 1.2.2; 27 found; start..end, strand, type, name):
     30..163     +  rep_origin     RSF ori (fragment): Plasmids containing the RSF 1030 origin of replication can be propagated in E. coli cells that contain additional plasmids with compatible origins.
    165..257     +  CDS            lacI (fragment): lac repressor; lacI; The lac repressor binds to the lac operator to inhibit transcription in E. coli. This inhibition can be relieved by adding lactose or isopropyl-β-D-thiogalactopyranoside (IPTG).
    270..291     +  protein_bind   CAP binding site: CAP binding activates transcription in the presence of cAMP. E. coli catabolite activator protein
    306..336     +  promoter       lac promoter: promoter for the E. coli lac operon
    344..360     +  protein_bind   lac operator: The lac repressor binds to the lac operator to inhibit transcription in E. coli. This inhibition can be relieved by adding lactose or isopropyl-β-D-thiogalactopyranoside (IPTG). lac repressor encoded by lacI
    405..423     +  promoter       T3 promoter: promoter for bacteriophage T3 RNA polymerase
    451..677     +  promoter       RSV promoter: Rous sarcoma virus enhancer/promoter
    678..858     +  LTR            5' LTR (truncated): truncated 5' long terminal repeat (LTR) from HIV-1
    905..1030    +  misc_feature   HIV-1 Ψ: packaging signal of human immunodeficiency virus type 1
   1014..1377    +  CDS            HIV-1 gag (fragment): gag protein from human immunodeficiency virus 1; gag
   1523..1756    +  misc_feature   RRE: The Rev response element (RRE) of HIV-1 allows for Rev-dependent mRNA export from the nucleus to the cytoplasm.
   2133..2159    +  CDS            Rev (fragment): human immunodeficiency virus 1 (HIV-1) Rev protein; rev; enhances nuclear export of unspliced and incompletely spliced viral mRNAs
   2163..2403    +  promoter       U6 promoter: RNA polymerase III promoter for human U6 snRNA
   2508..2625    +  misc_feature   cPPT/CTS: central polypurine tract and central termination sequence of HIV-1
   2684..3184    +  promoter       hPGK promoter: human phosphoglycerate kinase 1 promoter
   3199..3891    +  CDS            TurboRFP: TurboRFP is a basic (constitutively fluorescent) orange fluorescent protein published in 2007, derived from Entacmaea quadricolor. It has low acid sensitivity.
   3910..4498    +  misc_feature   WPRE: woodchuck hepatitis virus posttranscriptional regulatory element
   4549..4568    +  misc_feature   cPPT/CTS (fragment): central polypurine tract and central termination sequence of HIV-1
   4570..4803    +  LTR            3' LTR (ΔU3): self-inactivating 3' long terminal repeat (LTR) from HIV-1
   4881..5002    +  polyA_signal   SV40 poly(A) signal: SV40 polyadenylation signal
   5042..5177    +  rep_origin     SV40 ori: SV40 origin of replication
   5198..5216    -  promoter       T7 promoter: promoter for bacteriophage T7 RNA polymerase
   5224..5379    +  CDS            lacZα (fragment): LacZα fragment of β-galactosidase; lacZ fragment
   5384..5812    +  rep_origin     f1 ori (sequence partly withheld): f1 bacteriophage origin of replication; arrow indicates direction of (+) strand synthesis
   5865..5969    +  promoter       AmpR promoter: bla
   5970..6830    +  CDS            AmpR: β-lactamase; bla; confers resistance to ampicillin, carbenicillin, and related antibiotics
   7001..7589    +  rep_origin     ori: high-copy-number ColE1/pMB1/pBR322/pUC origin of replication
