[The description below was written by a language model from this plasmid's Addgene catalogue record and pLannotate feature annotations shown in this document.]
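Description:
pLKO-RFP-IKZF1-sh3 is a third-generation-style, self-inactivating HIV-1 lentiviral RNAi vector built on the pLKO-RFP backbone and designed to knock down human IKZF1 (IKAROS family zinc finger 1). It is propagated in E. coli through a high-copy ColE1/pUC-type origin and selected with ampicillin via the β-lactamase gene. An f1 origin, an SV40 origin, and remnants of lac, T3 and T7 cloning-vector sequence are also annotated in the backbone. The short "RSF ori" and lacI fragments called by the annotation software are probably partial matches rather than functional elements.

The viral genome is transcribed in packaging cells from an RSV promoter fused to a truncated 5' LTR. It carries the Ψ packaging signal with a partial gag sequence, the Rev response element for Rev-dependent nuclear export, a cPPT/CTS element, and a ΔU3 3' LTR followed by an SV40 polyadenylation signal. Deletion of U3 inactivates the LTR promoter after integration, so expression in target cells depends on the internal promoters. The first of these is the human U6 RNA polymerase III promoter, which drives the IKZF1-targeting short hairpin RNA; the hairpin itself lies in the unannotated stretch between U6 and the cPPT. The second is the human PGK promoter, which drives TurboRFP, with a downstream WPRE to enhance transcript stability and expression. No mammalian drug-resistance marker is annotated, so red-orange fluorescence marks transduced cells and allows them to be tracked or sorted.

According to the record, the construct is used for lentiviral delivery of an IKZF1 shRNA. The "sh3" in its name suggests it is one of several hairpins against this gene. It was deposited in connection with work on lenalidomide-induced, cereblon-dependent degradation of Ikaros proteins in myeloma.
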