Addgene plasmid #69042: pLKO-RFP-IKZF1-sh3
Purpose: Lentiviral expression of IKZF1 shRNA
Depositing lab: William Kaelin. Depositing organization: Dana-Farber Cancer Institute. Publication: The myeloma drug lenalidomide promotes the cereblon-dependent destruction of Ikaros proteins. Lu G, Middleton RE, Sun H, Naniong M, Ott CJ, Mitsiades CS, Wong KK, Bradner JE, Kaelin WG Jr. Science. 2014 Jan 17;343(6168):305-9. doi: 10.1126/science.1244917. Epub 2013 Nov 29. PubMed 24292623.
Backbone
  Vector backbone: pLKO-RFP
  Backbone manufacturer: Dr. Julie Losman
  Vector type: Mammalian Expression, Lentiviral, RNAi
Growth in bacteria
  Bacterial resistance: Ampicillin, 100 μg/mL
  Growth temperature: 37°C
  Growth strain: Stbl3
  Copy number: Unknown
Gene/Insert
  Gene/Insert name: IKZF1 (alt name: IKAROS family zinc finger 1)
  gRNA/shRNA sequence: CCGCTTCCACATGAGCTAAAG
  Species: H. sapiens (human)
  Entrez Gene: IKZF1 (a.k.a. CVID13, Hs.54452, IK1, IKAROS, LYF1, LyF-1, PPP1R92, PRO0758, ZNFN1A1)
  Promoter: U6
  Cloning method: Unknown
  Sequencing primers: 5′ LKO.1 5'
Terms and licenses: Academic/Nonprofit Terms; Industry Terms: Not Available to Industry
How to cite: pLKO-RFP-IKZF1-sh3 was a gift from William Kaelin (Addgene plasmid # 69042 ; http://n2t.net/addgene:69042 ; RRID:Addgene_69042)
